>Addgene plasmid #230611 | AiP1273 - pAAV-AiE2083m-minBG-SYFP2-WPRE3-BGHpA | addgene full sequence | sequence record 466231 | Addgene NGS Result
AACCCGACAGGACTATAAAGATACCAGGCGTTTCCCCCTGGAAGCTCCCTCGTGCGCTCTCCTGTTCCGA
CCCTGCCGCTTACCGGATACCTGTCCGCCTTTCTCCCTTCGGGAAGCGTGGCGCTTTCTCATAGCTCACG
CTGTAGGTATCTCAGTTCGGTGTAGGTCGTTCGCTCCAAGCTGGGCTGTGTGCACGAACCCCCCGTTCAG
CCCGACCGCTGCGCCTTATCCGGTAACTATCGTCTTGAGTCCAACCCGGTAAGACACGACTTATCGCCAC
TGGCAGCAGCCACTGGTAACAGGATTAGCAGAGCGAGGTATGTAGGCGGTGCTACAGAGTTCTTGAAGTG
GTGGCCTAACTACGGCTACACTAGAAGAACAGTATTTGGTATCTGCGCTCTGCTGAAGCCAGTTACCTTC
GGAAAAAGAGTTGGTAGCTCTTGATCCGGCAAACAAACCACCGCTGGTAGCGGTGGTTTTTTTGTTTGCA
AGCAGCAGATTACGCGCAGAAAAAAAGGATCTCAAGAAGATCCTTTGATCTTTTCTACGGGGTCTGACGC
TCAGTGGAACGAAAACTCACGTTAAGGGATTTTGGTCATGAGATTATCAAAAAGGATCTTCACCTAGATC
CTTTTAAATTAAAAATGAAGTTTTAAATCAATCTAAAGTATATATGAGTAAACTTGGTCTGACAGTTACC
AATGCTTAATCAGTGAGGCACCTATCTCAGCGATCTGTCTATTTCGTTCATCCATAGTTGCCTGACTCCC
CGTCGTGTAGATAACTACGATACGGGAGGGCTTACCATCTGGCCCCAGTGCTGCAATGATACCGCGAGAC
CCACGCTCACCGGCTCCAGATTTATCAGCAATAAACCAGCCAGCCGGAAGGGCCGAGCGCAGAAGTGGTC
CTGCAACTTTATCCGCCTCCATCCAGTCTATTAATTGTTGCCGGGAAGCTAGAGTAAGTAGTTCGCCAGT
TAATAGTTTGCGCAACGTTGTTGCCATTGCTACAGGCATCGTGGTGTCACGCTCGTCGTTTGGTATGGCT
TCATTCAGCTCCGGTTCCCAACGATCAAGGCGAGTTACATGATCCCCCATGTTGTGCAAAAAAGCGGTTA
GCTCCTTCGGTCCTCCGATCGTTGTCAGAAGTAAGTTGGCCGCAGTGTTATCACTCATGGTTATGGCAGC
ACTGCATAATTCTCTTACTGTCATGCCATCCGTAAGATGCTTTTCTGTGACTGGTGAGTACTCAACCAAG
TCATTCTGAGAATAGTGTATGCGGCGACCGAGTTGCTCTTGCCCGGCGTCAATACGGGATAATACCGCGC
CACATAGCAGAACTTTAAAAGTGCTCATCATTGGAAAACGTTCTTCGGGGCGAAAACTCTCAAGGATCTT
ACCGCTGTTGAGATCCAGTTCGATGTAACCCACTCGTGCACCCAACTGATCTTCAGCATCTTTTACTTTC
ACCAGCGTTTCTGGGTGAGCAAAAACAGGAAGGCAAAATGCCGCAAAAAAGGGAATAAGGGCGACACGGA
AATGTTGAATACTCATACTCTTCCTTTTTCAATATTATTGAAGCATTTATCAGGGTTATTGTCTCATGAG
CGGATACATATTTGAATGTATTTAGAAAAATAAACAAATAGGGGTTCCGCGCACATTTCCCCGAAAAGTG
CCACCTGACGTCTAAGAAACCATTATTATCATGACATTAACCTATAAAAATAGGCGTATCACGAGGCCCT
TTCGTCTCGCGCGTTTCGGTGATGACGGTGAAAACCTCTGACACATGCAGCTCCCGGAGACGGTCACAGC
TTGTCTGTAAGCGGATGCCGGGAGCAGACAAGCCCGTCAGGGCGCGTCAGCGGGTGTTGGCGGGTGTCGG
GGCTGGCTTAACTATGCGGCATCAGAGCAGATTGTACTGAGAGTGCACCATAAAATTGTAAACGTTAATA
TTTTGTTAAAATTCGCGTTAAATTTTTGTTAAATCAGCTCATTTTTTAACCAATAGACCGAAATCGGCAA
AATCCCTTATAAATCAAAAGAATAGCCCGAGATAGAGT
[37 nt withheld, positions 2069-2105]
AAAGAACGTGGACTCCAACGTCAAAGG
[141 nt withheld, positions 2133-2273]
G
[46 nt withheld, positions 2275-2320]
A
[95 nt withheld, positions 2322-2416]
TATGCGGTGTGAAATACCGCACAGATGCGTAAGGAGAAAATACCGCATCAGGCGCCCCTGCAGGCAGCTG
CGCGCTCGCTCGCTCACTGAGGCCGCCCGGGCAAAGCCCGGGCGTCGGGCGACCTTTGGTCGCCCGGCCT
CAGTGAGCGAGCGAGCGCGCAGAGAGGGAGTGGCCAACTCCATCACTAGGGGTTCCTGCGGCCGCTCGGT
CCGCACGTGAGATCTCATGCCTGCTATTGTCTTCCCAATCCTCCCCCTTGCTGTCCTGCCCCACCCCACC
CCCCAGAATAGAATGACACCTACTCAGACAATGCGATGCAATTTCCTCATTTTATTAGGAAAGGACAGTG
GGAGTGGCACCTTCCAGGGTCAAGGAAGGCACGGGGGAGGGGCAAACAACAGATGGCTGGCAACTAGAAG
GCACAGTCGAAGATCTCTCGAGCCACGGAATTGTCAGTGCCCAACAGCCGAGCCCCTGTCCAGCAGCGGG
CAAGGCAGGCGGCGATGAGTTCCGCCGTGGCAAGAACTAACCAGGATTTATACAAGGAGGAGAAAATGAA
AGCCATACGGGAAGCAATAGCATGATACAAAGGCATTAAAGCAGCGTATCCACATAGCGTAAAAGGAGCA
ACATAGTTAAGAATACCAGTCAATCTTTCACAAATTTTGTAATCCAGAGGTTGATTATGATATCGAATTC
GCGGCCGCGGCGCGCCGTCGACTTACTTGTACAGCTCGTCCATGCCGAGAGTGATCCCGGCGGCGGTCAC
GAACTCCAGCAGGACCATGTGATCGCGCTTCTCGTTGGGGTCTTTGCTCAGCTTGGACTGGTAGCTCAGG
TAGTGGTTGTCGGGCAGCAGCACGGGGCCGTCGCCGATGGGGGTGTTCTGCTGGTAGTGGTCGGCGAGCT
GCACGCCGCCGTCCTCGATGTTGTGGCGGATCTTGAAGTTGGCCTTGATGCCGTTCTTCTGCTTGTCGGC
GGTGATATAGACGTTGTGGCTGTTGTAGTTGTACTCCAGCTTGTGCCCCAGGATGTTGCCGTCCTCCTTG
AAGTCGATGCCCTTCAGCTCGATGCGGTTCACCAGGGTGTCGCCCTCGAACTTCACCTCGGCGCGGGTCT
TGTAGTTGCCGTCGTCCTTGAAGAAGATGGTGCGCTCCTGGACGTAGCCTTCGGGCATGGCGGACTTGAA
GAAGTCGTGCTGCTTCATGTGGTCGGGGTAGCGGGCGAAGCACTGCACGCCGTAGCCCAGGGTGGTCACG
AGGGTGGGCCAGGGCACGGGCAGCTTGCCGGTGGTGCAGATCAGCTTCAGGGTCAGCTTGCCGTAGGTGG
CATCGCCCTCGCCCTCGCCGGACACGCTGAACTTGTGGCCGTTTACGTCGCCGTCCAGCTCGACCAGGAT
GGGCACCACCCCGGTGAACAGCTCCTCGCCCTTGCTCACCATGGTGGCGACCGGTAGCGCTAGCTTCGAA
AGATCTGGATCCCAGAAGCAAATGTAAGCAATAGATGGCTCTGCCCTGACTTTTATGCCCAGCCCGAGCT
CGTAGTCCTAGTCAAGAGCGCTGATCACAGAGTCCAGTAGCAGTGGCATCTATGGGCATTCCAAAGCTAG
CAGTTGGGGATTCCTGTGTGTGTGCCTGTGAACACATTCTTGTAAATGTTCCTAATGGAAATTCAACTCT
ATTTTCTGGTCTCTTAATTATCTTGCCTCCAGGATTTCATTTTTATTCTCTTCACTGTCTTGTTTTCCCT
TCTCATCTCCCACATCCCCTTTGTGGCAGTGCTGGATGCTGATGCTGAGAAATCTCATGTAACCTCCGAT
TCCAGCTATAGACACGAGTAGGAGAAATCAAGCTTAAAAACAAACAAATAAACAGAAACAGCTAAACTCA
GGCATCCTGTCAACAAAATAGAAAGGCTAGATGGTGACCAAGGACACTGAAATCCATCTCAGAAGACTGG
GAGAATGCAGTCAGATGTGGTAAAATTCCACAGAAAATAGATATGTTGAAAATTTTCACTGGGATAAAGG
TTTGGATTATCATCATGAGTCTGACCAGCTATCTTTAACAAAAGTGGTACACAATTTGCATATAAGCTTC
ATTCCTTTTCCCAATTATGCTAAATAAAATGCATTCATTTTCTCTGTGATTATAGGCCAGACCTGCCAAA
CACCTGTGACTGCCATAAACCCTAATTTGATATTTATTTACCCAAACCAATCTTATTATCTAAATTATTT
TAGTCATCAAAGGCCTTAATTATTGAGAGTAGATGCAATAGGGCTCCTGTCCTTGGGTCTTTGTTTCTGA
ATTGCCTCTCCTGCTTAGATATAAGAGGCAATAGGATTCTGCTACTGAGGGTACTGAAAATAACACTCTT
ACTGAATCAGAACTAGATTTAAATTATACCACAGAGCTGAGGTTGATAATTTCATCTGGTAACCTTTAGA
TAATTTTAAAAGTCATTATTTCTAGGCCAGGTGTGGTGGCACATGCCTTTAATCCCAGCACTTGGGAGGC
AGAGGCAGGCAGATTTCTGAGTTTGAGGCCAGCCTGGTCTACAGAGTGAGTTCCAGGACAGCCAGACGCG
TGCGGCCGCAGGAACCCCTAGTGATGGAGTTGGCCACTCCCTCTCTGCGCGCTCGCTCGCTCACTGAGGC
CGGGCGACCAAAGGTCGCCCGACGCCCGGGCGGCCTCAGTGAGCGAGCGAGCGCGCAGCTGCCTGCAGGA
CATGTGAGCAAAAGGCCAGCAAAAGGCCAGGAACCGTAAAAAGGCCGCGTTGCTGGCGTTTTTCCATAGG
CTCCGCCCCCCTGACGAGCATCACAAAAATCGACGCTCAAGTCAGAGGTGGCGA
Features (pLannotate 1.2.2; 14 found; start..end, strand, type, name):
    696..1556    -  CDS            AmpR: β-lactamase; bla; confers resistance to ampicillin, carbenicillin, and related antibiotics
   1557..1661    -  promoter       AmpR promoter: bla
   1756..1791    +  CDS            rop (fragment): Rop protein, which maintains plasmids at low copy number; rop
   1893..1942    +  misc_feature   bom (fragment): basis of mobility region from pBR322
   1943..2398    -  rep_origin     f1 ori (sequence partly withheld): f1 bacteriophage origin of replication; arrow indicates direction of (+) strand synthesis
   2417..2468    +  misc_feature   bom (fragment): basis of mobility region from pBR322
   2473..2613    -  repeat_region  AAV2 ITR: inverted terminal repeat of adeno-associated virus serotype 2 inverted
   2731..2842    -  polyA_signal   bGH poly(A) signal: bovine growth hormone polyadenylation signal
   2859..2939    -  misc_feature   WPRE (fragment): woodchuck hepatitis virus posttranscriptional regulatory element
   2945..3102    -  misc_feature   WPRE (fragment): woodchuck hepatitis virus posttranscriptional regulatory element
   3142..3858    -  CDS            SYFP2: SYFP2 is a basic (constitutively fluorescent) yellow fluorescent protein published in 2006, derived from Aequorea victoria. It is reported to be a very rapidly-maturing monomer with moderate acid sensitivity.
   5051..5078    -  repeat_region  AAV2 ITR (fragment): inverted terminal repeat of adeno-associated virus serotype 2 inverted
   5107..5134    -  repeat_region  AAV2 ITR (fragment): inverted terminal repeat of adeno-associated virus serotype 2 inverted
   5207..525     -  rep_origin     ori (across the origin): high-copy-number ColE1/pMB1/pBR322/pUC origin of replication
