[The description below was written by a language model from this plasmid's Addgene catalogue record and pLannotate feature annotations shown in this document.]
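Description:
AiP1273 - pAAV-AiE2083m-minBG-SYFP2-WPRE3-BGHpA is an AAV transfer plasmid built on a pAAV2 backbone, about 5.3 kb in the sequenced record. It is intended for packaging into recombinant adeno-associated virus to deliver a fluorescent reporter to brain cells. It is propagated in bacteria as a high-copy plasmid through a ColE1/pUC-type origin and selected with ampicillin via the β-lactamase gene and its native promoter. The backbone also carries an f1 phage origin and small remnants of the pBR322 rop and bom regions. The recorded growth strain is recombination-deficient, which is typical for plasmids carrying repeat-rich ITRs.

The payload lies between AAV2 inverted terminal repeats, which supply the cis signals for genome replication and encapsidation. One ITR is annotated in full, while the other is detected only as short fragments, which is common for these hard-to-sequence hairpin structures. Within the cassette, the AiE2083m enhancer sits upstream of minBG, by its name a minimal beta-globin promoter. A minimal promoter has little activity on its own, so expression depends largely on the enhancer. These two elements are not annotated in the feature table, but they presumably occupy the roughly 1.2 kb unannotated stretch between the SYFP2 coding sequence and the fragmentary ITR. They drive SYFP2, a rapidly maturing monomeric yellow fluorescent protein. This is followed by WPRE3, a shortened woodchuck posttranscriptional regulatory element (annotated as two WPRE fragments) that enhances transcript expression, and by the bovine growth hormone polyadenylation signal.

The construct serves as an enhancer-reporter AAV for labelling specific populations of brain cells. The record does not state which cell population AiE2083m targets.
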