Addgene plasmid #230611: AiP1273 - pAAV-AiE2083m-minBG-SYFP2-WPRE3-BGHpA
Purpose: AiE2083m is an enhancer sequence, designed to drive AAV-mediated transgene expression in specific populations of brain cells
Depositing lab: Allen Institute for Brain Science & Bosiljka Tasic. Depositing organization: Allen Institute. Publication: A suite of enhancer AAVs and transgenic mouse lines for genetic access to cortical cell types. Ben-Simon Y, Hooper M, Narayan S, Daigle TL, Dwivedi D, Way SW, Oster A, Stafford DA, Mich JK, Taormina MJ, Martinez RA, Opitz-Araya X, Roth JR, Alexander JR, Allen S, Amster A, Arbuckle J, Ayala A, Baker PM, Bakken TE, Barcelli T, Barta S, Bendrick J, Bertagnolli D, Bielstein C, Bishwakarma P, Bowlus J, Boyer G, Brouner K, Casian B, Casper T, Chakka AB, Chakrabarty R, Chance RK, Chavan S, Clark M, Colbert K, Collman F, Daniel S, Departee M, DiValentin P, Donadio N, Dotson N, Egdorf T, Fliss T, Gabitto M, Garcia J, Gary A, Gasperini M, Gloe J, Goldy J, Gore BB, Graybuck L, Greisman N, Haeseleer F, Halterman C, Haradon Z, Hastings SD, Helback O, Ho W, Hockemeyer D, Huang C, Huff S, Hunker A, Johansen N, Jones D, Juneau Z, Kalmbach B, Kannan M, Khem S, Kussick E, Kutsal R, Larsen R, Lee C, Lee AY, Leibly M, Lenz GH, Li S, Liang E, Lusk N, Madigan Z, Malloy J, Malone J, McCue R, Melchor J, Mollenkopf T, Moosman S, Morin E, Newman D, Ng L, Ngo K, Omstead V, Otto S, Oyama A, Pena N, Pham T, Phillips E, Pom CA, Potekhina L, Ransford S, Ray PL, Rette D, Reynoldson C, Rimorin C, Rocha D, Ruiz A, Sanchez REA, Sawyer L, Sedeno-Cortes A, Sevigny JP, Shapovalova N, Shepard N, Shulga L, Sigler AR, Siverts L, Soliman S, Somasundaram S, Staats B, Stewart K, Szelenyi E, Tieu M, Trader C, Tran A, van Velthoven CTJ, Walker M, Wang Y, Weed N, Wirthlin M, Wood T, Wynalda B, Yao Z, Zhou T, Ariza J, Dee N, Reding M, Ronellenfitch K, Mufti S, Sunkin SM, Smith KA, Esposito L, Waters J, Thyagarajan B, Yao S, Lein ES, Zeng H, Levi BP, Ngai J, Ting JT, Tasic B. Cell. 2025 May 16:S0092-8674(25)00513-6. doi: 10.1016/j.cell.2025.05.002. PubMed 40403729.
Backbone
  Vector backbone: pAAV2
  Vector type: AAV
Growth in bacteria
  Bacterial resistance: Ampicillin, 100 μg/mL
  Growth temperature: 37°C
  Growth strain: NEB Stable
  Copy number: High Copy
Gene/Insert
  Gene/Insert name: SYFP2
  Species: Synthetic
  Promoter: minBG
  Cloning method: Restriction Enzyme; 5′ cloning site MluI (unknown if destroyed); 3′ cloning site SacI (unknown if destroyed)
Terms and licenses: Academic/Nonprofit Terms; Industry Terms: Not Available to Industry
How to cite: AiP1273 - pAAV-AiE2083m-minBG-SYFP2-WPRE3-BGHpA was a gift from Allen Institute for Brain Science & Bosiljka Tasic (Addgene plasmid # 230611 ; http://n2t.net/addgene:230611 ; RRID:Addgene_230611)
